Addgene plasmid #74721: pdRBFC-B2-YN
Purpose: Express C-terminal YN fused flock house virus (FHV) B2 protein (2741-2956 nt) for dsRNA labeling
Depositing lab: Aiming Wang. Depositing organization: Agriculture and Agri-Food Canada, London, ON. Publication: Visualizing double-stranded RNA distribution and dynamics in living cells by dsRNA binding-dependent fluorescence complementation. Cheng X, Deng P, Cui H, Wang A. Virology. 2015 Nov;485:439-51. doi: 10.1016/j.virol.2015.08.023. Epub 2015 Sep 7. PubMed 26351203.
Backbone
  Vector backbone: pEarley-201
  Backbone manufacturer: The Plant Journal (2006) 45, 616–629
  Total vector size (bp): 10757
  Vector type: Plant Expression ; double-stranded RNA labeling
  Selectable markers: Basta
Growth in bacteria
  Bacterial resistance: Kanamycin, 50 μg/mL
  Growth temperature: 37°C
  Growth strain: DH5alpha
  Copy number: High Copy
Gene/Insert
  Gene/Insert name: Influenza A virus NS1 protein, partial (alt name: NS1)
  Species: Virus
  Insert size (bp): 219
  Promoter: CaMV 35S
  Tag / fusion protein: HA; YFP N-terminal half domain
  Cloning method: Gateway Cloning
  Sequencing primers: 5′ 35S-F: CGCAAGACCCTTCCTCTATATAAGGAA; 3′ OSC-R: ATCTCATTAAAGCAGGACTCTAGGG
Terms and licenses: Academic/Nonprofit Terms; Industry Terms: Not Available to Industry
How to cite: pdRBFC-B2-YN was a gift from Aiming Wang (Addgene plasmid # 74721 ; http://n2t.net/addgene:74721 ; RRID:Addgene_74721)
