[The description below was written by a language model from this plasmid's Addgene catalogue record and pLannotate feature annotations shown in this document.]
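Description:
pdRBFC-B2-YN is a plant binary (T-DNA) expression vector built on the Gateway-compatible pEarley-201 backbone, designed as one half of a dsRNA binding-dependent fluorescence complementation system for labelling double-stranded RNA in living cells. Outside the T-DNA borders it carries a ColE1/pBR322-type origin with the bom mobilisation region for high-copy propagation in E. coli, the pVS1 oriV with RepA and StaA for replication and stable maintenance in Agrobacterium, and a kanamycin resistance gene for bacterial selection. Within the T-DNA, a bar (phosphinothricin acetyltransferase) cassette under the mannopine synthase promoter and terminator provides Basta selection in plants.

The expression cassette is driven by the CaMV 35S promoter followed by the TMV Ω translational enhancer, and ends in the octopine synthase terminator. The open reading frame begins with an HA epitope, then a 219 bp fragment of the flock house virus B2 protein flanked by attB1 and attB2 sites left by Gateway recombination, and finishes with the N-terminal half of a yellow fluorescent protein (annotated as the VN173 mVenus fragment). B2 is a high-affinity dsRNA-binding protein and RNA silencing suppressor. When this fusion and a partner dsRNA-binding protein carrying the complementary C-terminal fluorescent protein fragment bind the same dsRNA molecule, the two halves can reassemble into a fluorescent protein and reveal where dsRNA is located.

The catalogue's insert field names a partial influenza A NS1 protein, but the plasmid name, stated purpose and sequence annotation all indicate FHV B2, so the NS1 entry appears to be a record error. The sequenced record is also slightly longer than the listed vector size.
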