Features (pLannotate 1.2.2; 24 found; start..end, strand, type, name):
      1..25      +  misc_feature   LB T-DNA repeat: left border repeat from nopaline C58 T-DNA
    111..363     -  terminator     MAS terminator: mannopine synthase terminator
    376..924     -  CDS            bar: PAT_STRHY - Experimental evidence at protein level: Swiss-Prot protein existence level 1. Inactivates phosphinothricin (PPT) by transfer of an acetyl group from acetyl CoA. Can also acetylate demethylphosphinothricin but not PTT or glutamate. This enzyme is an effector of phosphinothricin tripeptide (PTT or bialaphos) resistance. From Streptomyces hygroscopicus. Introduced by genetic manipulation and expressed in glufosinate-tolerant maize by Dekalb Genetics.
    930..1310    -  promoter       MAS promoter: mannopine synthase promoter (Velten et al., 1984)
   1310..2122    +  CDS            IBMP_CAMVB (fragment): Experimental evidence at protein level: Swiss-Prot protein existence level 1. Enhances the ribosomal termination-reinitiation event leading to the translation of major open reading frames on the polycistronic viral RNAs. From Cauliflower mosaic virus (strain Bari 1) (CaMV).
   2306..2651    +  promoter       CaMV 35S promoter: strong constitutive promoter from cauliflower mosaic virus
   2681..2735    +  misc_feature   TMV Ω: translational enhancer from the tobacco mosaic virus 5'-leader sequence (Gallie et al., 1988)
   2740..2766    +  CDS            3xHA (fragment): three tandem HA epitope tags
   2770..2794    +  protein_bind   attB1: mutant version of attB; recombination site for the Gateway® BP reaction BP Clonase™
   2800..3018    +  CDS            B2 (fragment) (sequence partly withheld): B2_FHV - Experimental evidence at protein level: Swiss-Prot protein existence level 1. Binds double-strand RNA (dsRNA) with high affinity. Suppresses the host RNA silencing-based antiviral response. From Flock house virus (FHV).
   3020..3044    -  protein_bind   attB2: mutant version of attB; recombination site for the Gateway® BP reaction BP Clonase™
   3064..3582    +  CDS            VN173: N-terminal fragment of mVenus for use in bimolecular fluorescence complementation (BiFC) (Kodama and Hu, 2010)
   3664..4371    +  terminator     OCS terminator: octopine synthase terminator
   4372..4392    +  misc_feature   MCS (fragment): pUC18/19 multiple cloning site
   4395..4549    +  CDS            lacZα (fragment): LacZα fragment of β-galactosidase; lacZ fragment
   4615..4639    +  misc_feature   RB T-DNA repeat: right border repeat from nopaline C58 T-DNA
   4979..5380    +  CDS            Y4CG_SINFN (fragment): Protein inferred from homology: Swiss-Prot protein existence level 3. From Sinorhizobium fredii (strain NBRC 101917 / NGR234).
   5940..6569    +  CDS            pVS1 StaA: stability protein from the Pseudomonas plasmid pVS1 (Heeb et al., 2000)
   6998..8071    +  CDS            pVS1 RepA: replication protein from the Pseudomonas plasmid pVS1 (Heeb et al., 2000)
   8137..8331    +  rep_origin     pVS1 oriV: origin of replication for the Pseudomonas plasmid pVS1 (Heeb et al., 2000)
   8534..8573    +  CDS            rop (fragment): Rop protein, which maintains plasmids at low copy number; rop
   8675..8815    +  misc_feature   bom: basis of mobility region from pBR322
   9001..9589    -  rep_origin     ori: high-copy-number ColE1/pMB1/pBR322/pUC origin of replication
   9676..10470   -  CDS            KanR: aminoglycoside phosphotransferase; aphA-3; confers resistance to kanamycin
>Addgene plasmid #74721 | pdRBFC-B2-YN | addgene full sequence | sequence record 329048 | Addgene NGS Result
TGGCAGGATATATTGTGGTGTAAACAAATTGACGCTTAGACAACTTAATAACACATTGCGGACGTTTTTA
ATGTACTGAATTAACGCCGAATTAATTCGAGCTCGGATCTGATAATTTATTTGAAAATTCATAAGAAAAG
CAAACGTTACATGAATTGATGAAACAATACAAAGACAGATAAAGCCACGCACATTTAGGATATTGGCCGA
GATTACTGAATATTGAGTAAGATCACGGAATTTCTGACAGGAGCATGTCTTCAATTCAGCCCAAATGGCA
GTTGAAATACTCAAACCGCCCCATATGCAGGAGCGGATCATTCATTGTTTGTTTGGTTGCCTTTGCCAAC
ATGGGAGTCCAAGATTCTGCAGTCAAATCTCGGTGACGGGCAGGACCGGACGGGGCGGTACCGGCAGGCT
GAAGTCCAGCTGCCAGAAACCCACGTCATGCCAGTTCCCGTGCTTGAAGCCGGCCGCCCGCAGCATGCCG
CGGGGGGCATATCCGAGCGCCTCGTGCATGCGCACGCTCGGGTCGTTGGGCAGCCCGATGACAGCGACCA
CGCTCTTGAAGCCCTGTGCCTCCAGGGACTTCAGCAGGTGGGTGTAGAGCGTGGAGCCCAGTCCCGTCCG
CTGGTGGCGGGGGGAGACGTACACGGTCGACTCGGCCGTCCAGTCGTAGGCGTTGCGTGCCTTCCAGGGG
CCCGCGTAGGCGATGCCGGCGACCTCGCCGTCCACCTCGGCGACGAGCCAGGGATAGCGCTCCCGCAGAC
GGACGAGGTCGTCCGTCCACTCCTGCGGTTCCTGCGGCTCGGTACGGAAGTTGACCGTGCTTGTCTCGAT
GTAGTGGTTGACGATGGTGCAGACCGCCGGCATGTCCGCCTCGGTGGCACGGCGGATGTCGGCCGGGCGT
CGTTCTGGGCTCATCGATTCGATTTGGTGTATCGAGATTGGTTATGAAATTCAGATGCTAGTGTAATGTA
TTGGTAATTTGGGAAGATATAATAGGAAGCAAGGCTATTTATCCATTTCTGAAAAGGCGAAATGGCGTCA
CCGCGAGCGTCACGCGCATTCCGTTCTTGCTGTAAAGCGTTGTTTGGTACACTTTTGACTAGCGAGGCTT
GGCGTGTCAGCGTATCTATTCAAAAGTCGTTAATGGCTGCGGATCAAGAAAAAGTTGGAATAGAAACAGA
ATACCCGCGAAATTCAGGCCCGGTTGCCATGTCCTACACGCCGAAATAAACGACCAAATTAGTAGAAAAA
TAAAAACTGACTCGGATACTTACGTCACGTCTTGCGCACTGATTTGAAAAATCTCAGAATTCCAATCCCA
CAAAAATCTGAGCTTAACAGCACAGTTGCTCCTCTCAGAGCAGAATCGGGTATTCAACACCCTCATATCA
ACTACTACGTTGTGTATAACGGTCCACATGCCGGTATATACGATGACTGGGGTTGTACAAAGGCGGCAAC
AAACGGCGTTCCCGGAGTTGCACACAAGAAATTTGCCACTATTACAGAGGCAAGAGCAGCAGCTGACGCG
TACACAACAAGTCAGCAAACAGACAGGTTGAACTTCATCCCCAAAGGAGAAGCTCAACTCAAGCCCAAGA
GCTTTGCTAAGGCCCTAACAAGCCCACCAAAGCAAAAAGCCCACTGGCTCACGCTAGGAACCAAAAGGCC
CAGCAGTGATCCAGCCCCAAAAGAGATCTCCTTTGCCCCGGAGATTACAATGGACGATTTCCTCTATCTT
TACGATCTAGGAAGGAAGTTCGAAGGTGAAGGTGACGACACTATGTTCACCACTGATAATGAGAAGGTTA
GCCTCTTCAATTTCAGAAAGAATGCTGACCCACAGATGGTTAGAGAGGCCTACGCAGCAGGTCTCATCAA
GACGATCTACCCGAGTAACAATCTCCAGGAGATCAAATACCTTCCCAAGAAGGTTAAAGATGCAGTCAAA
AGATTCAGGACTAATTGCATCAAGAACACAGAGAAAGACATATTTCTCAAGATCAGAAGTACTATTCCAG
TATGGACGATTCAAGGCTTGCTTCATAAACCAAGGCAAGTAATAGAGATTGGAGTCTCTAAAAAGGTAGT
TCCTACTGAATCTAAGGCCATGCATGGAGTCTAAGATTCAAATCGAGGATCTAACAGAACTCGCCGTGAA
GACTGGCGAACAGTTCATACAGAGTCTTTTACGACTCAATGACAAGAAGAAAATCTTCGTCAACATGGTG
GAGCACGACACTCTGGTCTACTCCAAAAATGTCAAAGATACAGTCTCAGAAGACCAAAGGGCTATTGAGA
CTTTTCAACAAAGGATAATTTCGGGAAACCTCCTCGGATTCCATTGCCCAGCTATCTGTCACTTCATCGA
AAGGACAGTAGAAAAGGAAGGTGGCTCCTACAAATGCCATCATTGCGATAAAGGAAAGGCTATCATTCAA
GATCTCTCTGCCGACAGTGGTCCCAAAGATGGACCCCCACCCACGAGGAGCATCGTGGAAAAAGAAGACG
TTCCAACCACGTCTTCAAAGCAAGTGGATTGATGTGACATCTCCACTGACGTAAGGGATGACGCACAATC
CCACTATCCTTCGCAAGACCCTTCCTCTATATAAGGAAGTTCATTTCATTTGGAGAGGACACGCTCGAGT
ATAAGAGCTCTATTTTTACAACAATTACCAACAACAACAAACAACAAACAACATTACAATTACATTTACA
ATTACCATGTACCCATACGATGTTCCAGATTACGCTATCACAAGTTTGTACAAAAAAGCAGGCTGCATGA
TG
[210 nt withheld, positions 2803-3012]
AAGGCCGACCCAGCTTTCTTGTACAAAGTGGTGCCTAGGAGTATCGCTACAATGGTGAGCAAGGGCGAGG
AGCTGTTCACCGGGGTGGTGCCCATCCTGGTCGAGCTGGACGGCGACGTAAACGGCCACAAGTTCAGCGT
GTCCGGCGAGGGCGAGGGCGATGCCACCTACGGCAAGCTGACCCTGAAGTTCATCTGCACCACCGGCAAG
CTGCCCGTGCCCTGGCCCACCCTCGTGACCACCTTCGGCTACGGCCTGCAGTGCTTCGCCCGCTACCCCG
ACCACATGAAGCAGCACGACTTCTTCAAGTCCGCCATGCCCGAAGGCTACGTCCAGGAGCGCACCATCTT
CTTCAAGGACGACGGCAACTACAAGACCCGCGCCGAGGTGAAGTTCGAGGGCGACACCCTGGTGAACCGC
ATCGAGCTGAAGGGCATCGACTTCAAGGAGGACGGCAACATCCTGGGGCACAAGCTGGAGTACAACTACA
ACAGCCACAACGTCTATATCATGGCCGACAAGCAGAAGAACGGCATCAAGGTGAACTTCAAGATCCGCCA
CAACATCGAGGACTGACCTAGGTGAGTCTAGAGAGTTAATTCTAGGTGAGTCTAGAGAGTTAATTAAGAC
CCGGGACTAGTCCCTAGAGTCCTGCTTTAATGAGATATGCGAGACGCCTATGATCGCATGATATTTGCTT
TCAATTCTGTTGTGCACGTTGTAAAAAACCTGAGCATGTGTAGCTCAGATCCTTACCGCCGGTTTCGGTT
CATTCTAATGAATATATCACCCGTTACTATCGTATTTTTATGAATAATATTCTCCGTTCAATTTACTGAT
TGTACCCTACTACTTATATGTACAATATTAAAATGAAAACAATATATTGTGCTGAATAGGTTTATAGCGA
CATCTATGATAGAGCGCCACAATAACAAACAATTGCGTTTTATTATTACAAATCCAATTTTAAAAAAAGC
GGCAGAACCGGTCAAACCTAAAAGACTGATTACATAAATCTTATTCAAATTTCAAAAGTGCCCCAGGGGC
TAGTATCTACGACACACCGAGCGGCGAACTAATAACGCTCACTGAAGGGAACTCCGGTTCCCCGCCGGCG
CGCATGGGTGAGATTCCTTGAAGTTGAGTATTGGCCGTCCGCTCTACCGAAAGTTACGGGCACCATTCAA
CCCGGTCCAGCACGGCGGCCGGGTAACCGACTTGCTGCCCCGAGAATTATGCAGCATTTTTTTGGTGTAT
GTGGGCCCCAAATGAAGTGCAGGTCAAACCTTGACAGTGACGACAAATCGTTGGGCGGGTCCAGGGCGAA
TTTTGCGACAACATGTCGAGGCTCAGCAGGACCTGCAGGCATGCAAGCTTGGCACTGGCCGTCGTTTTAC
AACGTCGTGACTGGGAAAACCCTGGCGTTACCCAACTTAATCGCCTTGCAGCACATCCCCCTTTCGCCAG
CTGGCGTAATAGCGAAGAGGCCCGCACCGATCGCCCTTCCCAACAGTTGCGCAGCCTGAATGGCGAATGC
TAGAGCAGCTTGAGCTTGGATCAGATTGTCGTTTCCCGCCTTCAGTTTAAACTATCAGTGTTTGACAGGA
TATATTGGCGGGTAAACCTAAGAGAAAAGAGCGTTTATTAGAATAATCGGATATTTAAAAGGGCGTGAAA
AGGTTTATCCGTTCGTCCATTTGTATGTGCATGCCAACCACAGGGTTCCCCTCGGGATCAAAGTACTTTG
ATCCAACCCCTCCGCTGCTATAGTGCAGTCGGCTTCTGACGTTCAGTGCAGCCGTCTTCTGAAAACGACA
TGTCGCACAAGTCCTAAGTTACGCGACAGGCTGCCGCCCTGCCCTTTTCCTGGCGTTTTCTTGTCGCGTG
TTTTAGTCGCATAAAGTAGAATACTTGCGACTAGAACCGGAGACATTACGCCATGAACAAGAGCGCCGCC
GCTGGCCTGCTGGGCTATGCCCGCGTCAGCACCGACGACCAGGACTTGACCAACCAACGGGCCGAACTGC
ACGCGGCCGGCTGCACCAAGCTGTTTTCCGAGAAGATCACCGGCACCAGGCGCGACCGCCCGGAGCTGGC
CAGGATGCTTGACCACCTACGCCCTGGCGACGTTGTGACAGTGACCAGGCTAGACCGCCTGGCCCGCAGC
ACCCGCGACCTACTGGACATTGCCGAGCGCATCCAGGAGGCCGGCGCGGGCCTGCGTAGCCTGGCAGAGC
CGTGGGCCGACACCACCACGCCGGCCGGCCGCATGGTGTTGACCGTGTTCGCCGGCATTGCCGAGTTCGA
GCGTTCCCTAATCATCGACCGCACCCGGAGCGGGCGCGAGGCCGCCAAGGCCCGAGGCGTGAAGTTTGGC
CCCCGCCCTACCCTCACCCCGGCACAGATCGCGCACGCCCGCGAGCTGATCGACCAGGAAGGCCGCACCG
TGAAAGAGGCGGCTGCACTGCTTGGCGTGCATCGCTCGACCCTGTACCGCGCACTTGAGCGCAGCGAGGA
AGTGACGCCCACCGAGGCCAGGCGGCGCGGTGCCTTCCGTGAGGACGCATTGACCGAGGCCGACGCCCTG
GCGGCCGCCGAGAATGAACGCCAAGAGGAACAAGCATGAAACCGCACCAGGACGGCCAGGACGAACCGTT
TTTCATTACCGAAGAGATCGAGGCGGAGATGATCGCGGCCGGGTACGTGTTCGAGCCGCCCGCGCACGTC
TCAACCGTGCGGCTGCATGAAATCCTGGCCGGTTTGTCTGATGCCAAGCTGGCGGCCTGGCCGGCCAGCT
TGGCCGCTGAAGAAACCGAGCGCCGCCGTCTAAAAAGGTGATGTGTATTTGAGTAAAACAGCTTGCGTCA
TGCGGTCGCTGCGTATATGATGCGATGAGTAAATAAACAAATACGCAAGGGGAACGCATGAAGGTTATCG
CTGTACTTAACCAGAAAGGCGGGTCAGGCAAGACGACCATCGCAACCCATCTAGCCCGCGCCCTGCAACT
CGCCGGGGCCGATGTTCTGTTAGTCGATTCCGATCCCCAGGGCAGTGCCCGCGATTGGGCGGCCGTGCGG
GAAGATCAACCGCTAACCGTTGTCGGCATCGACCGCCCGACGATTGACCGCGACGTGAAGGCCATCGGCC
GGCGCGACTTCGTAGTGATCGACGGAGCGCCCCAGGCGGCGGACTTGGCTGTGTCCGCGATCAAGGCAGC
CGACTTCGTGCTGATTCCGGTGCAGCCAAGCCCTTACGACATATGGGCCACCGCCGACCTGGTGGAGCTG
GTTAAGCAGCGCATTGAGGTCACGGATGGAAGGCTACAAGCGGCCTTTGTCGTGTCGCGGGCGATCAAAG
GCACGCGCATCGGCGGTGAGGTTGCCGAGGCGCTGGCCGGGTACGAGCTGCCCATTCTTGAGTCCCGTAT
CACGCAGCGCGTGAGCTACCCAGGCACTGCCGCCGCCGGCACAACCGTTCTTGAATCAGAACCCGAGGGC
GACGCTGCCCGCGAGGTCCAGGCGCTGGCCGCTGAAATTAAATCAAAACTCATTTGAGTTAATGAGGTAA
AGAGAAAATGAGCAAAAGCACAAACACGCTAAGTGCCGGCCGTCCGAGCGCACGCAGCAGCAAGGCTGCA
ACGTTGGCCAGCCTGGCAGACACGCCAGCCATGAAGCGGGTCAACTTTCAGTTGCCGGCGGAGGATCACA
CCAAGCTGAAGATGTACGCGGTACGCCAAGGCAAGACCATTACCGAGCTGCTATCTGAATACATCGCGCA
GCTACCAGAGTAAATGAGCAAATGAATAAATGAGTAGATGAATTTTAGCGGCTAAAGGAGGCGGCATGGA
AAATCAAGAACAACCAGGCACCGACGCCGTGGAATGCCCCATGTGTGGAGGAACGGGCGGTTGGCCAGGC
GTAAGCGGCTGGGTTGCCTGCCGGCCCTGCAATGGCACTGGAACCCCCAAGCCCGAGGAATCGGCGTGAG
CGGTCGCAAACCATCCGGCCCGGTACAAATCGGCGCGGCGCTGGGTGATGACCTGGTGGAGAAGTTGAAG
GCCGCGCAGGCCGCCCAGCGGCAACGCATCGAGGCAGAAGCACGCCCCGGTGAATCGTGGCAAGCGGCCG
CTGATCGAATCCGCAAAGAATCCCGGCAACCGCCGGCAGCCGGTGCGCCGTCGATTAGGAAGCCGCCCAA
GGGCGACGAGCAACCAGATTTTTTCGTTCCGATGCTCTATGACGTGGGCACCCGCGATAGTCGCAGCATC
ATGGACGTGGCCGTTTTCCGTCTGTCGAAGCGTGACCGACGAGCTGGCGAGGTGATCCGCTACGAGCTTC
CAGACGGGCACGTAGAGGTTTCCGCAGGGCCGGCCGGCATGGCCAGTGTGTGGGATTACGACCTGGTACT
GATGGCGGTTTCCCATCTAACCGAATCCATGAACCGATACCGGGAAGGGAAGGGAGACAAGCCCGGCCGC
GTGTTCCGTCCACACGTTGCGGACGTACTCAAGTTCTGCCGGCGAGCCGATGGCGGAAAGCAGAAAGACG
ACCTGGTAGAAACCTGCATTCGGTTAAACACCACGCACGTTGCCATGCAGCGTACGAAGAAGGCCAAGAA
CGGCCGCCTGGTGACGGTATCCGAGGGTGAAGCCTTGATTAGCCGCTACAAGATCGTAAAGAGCGAAACC
GGGCGGCCGGAGTACATCGAGATCGAGCTAGCTGATTGGATGTACCGCGAGATCACAGAAGGCAAGAACC
CGGACGTGCTGACGGTTCACCCCGATTACTTTTTGATCGATCCCGGCATCGGCCGTTTTCTCTACCGCCT
GGCACGCCGCGCCGCAGGCAAGGCAGAAGCCAGATGGTTGTTCAAGACGATCTACGAACGCAGTGGCAGC
GCCGGAGAGTTCAAGAAGTTCTGTTTCACCGTGCGCAAGCTGATCGGGTCAAATGACCTGCCGGAGTACG
ATTTGAAGGAGGAGGCGGGGCAGGCTGGCCCGATCCTAGTCATGCGCTACCGCAACCTGATCGAGGGCGA
AGCATCCGCCGGTTCCTAATGTACGGAGCAGATGCTAGGGCAAATTGCCCTAGCAGGGGAAAAAGGTCGA
AAAGGTCTCTTTCCTGTGGATAGCACGTACATTGGGAACCCAAAGCCGTACATTGGGAACCGGAACCCGT
ACATTGGGAACCCAAAGCCGTACATTGGGAACCGGTCACACATGTAAGTGACTGATATAAAAGAGAAAAA
AGGCGATTTTTCCGCCTAAAACTCTTTAAAACTTATTAAAACTCTTAAAACCCGCCTGGCCTGTGCATAA
CTGTCTGGCCAGCGCACAGCCGAAGAGCTGCAAAAAGCGCCTACCCTTCGGTCGCTGCGCTCCCTACGCC
CCGCCGCTTCGCGTCGGCCTATCGCGGCCGCTGGCCGCTCAAAAATGGCTGGCCTACGGCCAGGCAATCT
ACCAGGGCGCGGACAAGCCGCGCCGTCGCCACTCGACCGCCGGCGCCCACATCAAGGCACCCTGCCTCGC
GCGTTTCGGTGATGACGGTGAAAACCTCTGACACATGCAGCTCCCGGAGACGGTCACAGCTTGTCTGTAA
GCGGATGCCGGGAGCAGACAAGCCCGTCAGGGCGCGTCAGCGGGTGTTGGCGGGTGTCGGGGCGCAGCCA
TGACCCAGTCACGTAGCGATAGCGGAGTGTATACTGGCTTAACTATGCGGCATCAGAGCAGATTGTACTG
AGAGTGCACCATATGCGGTGTGAAATACCGCACAGATGCGTAAGGAGAAAATACCGCATCAGGCGCTCTT
CCGCTTCCTCGCTCACTGACTCGCTGCGCTCGGTCGTTCGGCTGCGGCGAGCGGTATCAGCTCACTCAAA
GGCGGTAATACGGTTATCCACAGAATCAGGGGATAACGCAGGAAAGAACATGTGAGCAAAAGGCCAGCAA
AAGGCCAGGAACCGTAAAAAGGCCGCGTTGCTGGCGTTTTTCCATAGGCTCCGCCCCCCTGACGAGCATC
ACAAAAATCGACGCTCAAGTCAGAGGTGGCGAAACCCGACAGGACTATAAAGATACCAGGCGTTTCCCCC
TGGAAGCTCCCTCGTGCGCTCTCCTGTTCCGACCCTGCCGCTTACCGGATACCTGTCCGCCTTTCTCCCT
TCGGGAAGCGTGGCGCTTTCTCATAGCTCACGCTGTAGGTATCTCAGTTCGGTGTAGGTCGTTCGCTCCA
AGCTGGGCTGTGTGCACGAACCCCCCGTTCAGCCCGACCGCTGCGCCTTATCCGGTAACTATCGTCTTGA
GTCCAACCCGGTAAGACACGACTTATCGCCACTGGCAGCAGCCACTGGTAACAGGATTAGCAGAGCGAGG
TATGTAGGCGGTGCTACAGAGTTCTTGAAGTGGTGGCCTAACTACGGCTACACTAGAAGGACAGTATTTG
GTATCTGCGCTCTGCTGAAGCCAGTTACCTTCGGAAAAAGAGTTGGTAGCTCTTGATCCGGCAAACAAAC
CACCGCTGGTAGCGGTGGTTTTTTTGTTTGCAAGCAGCAGATTACGCGCAGAAAAAAAGGATCTCAAGAA
GATCCTTTGATCTTTTCTACGGGGTCTGACGCTCAGTGGAACGAAAACTCACGTTAAGGGATTTTGGTCA
TGCATTCTAGGTACTAAAACAATTCATCCAGTAAAATATAATATTTTATTTTCTCCCAATCAGGCTTGAT
CCCCAGTAAGTCAAAAAATAGCTCGACATACTGTTCTTCCCCGATATCCTCCCTGATCGACCGGACGCAG
AAGGCAATGTCATACCACTTGTCCGCCCTGCCGCTTCTCCCAAGATCAATAAAGCCACTTACTTTGCCAT
CTTTCACAAAGATGTTGCTGTCTCCCAGGTCGCCGTGGGAAAAGACAAGTTCCTCTTCGGGCTTTTCCGT
CTTTAAAAAATCATACAGCTCGCGCGGATCTTTAAATGGAGTGTCTTCTTCCCAGTTTTCGCAATCCACA
TCGGCCAGATCGTTATTCAGTAAGTAATCCAATTCGGCTAAGCGGCTGTCTAAGCTATTCGTATAGGGAC
AATCCGATATGTCGATGGAGTGAAAGAGCCTGATGCACTCCGCATACAGCTCGATAATCTTTTCAGGGCT
TTGTTCATCTTCATACTCTTCCGAGCAAAGGACGCCATCGGCCTCACTCATGAGCAGATTGCTCCAGCCA
TCATGCCGTTCAAAGTGCAGGACCTTTGGAACAGGCAGCTTTCCTTCCAGCCATAGCATCATGTCCTTTT
CCCGTTCCACATCATAGGTGGTCCCTTTATACCGGCTGTCCGTCATTTTTAAATATAGGTTTTCATTTTC
TCCCACCAGCTTATATACCTTAGCAGGAGACATTCCTTCCGTATCTTTTACGCAGCGGTATTTTTCGATC
AGTTTTTTCAATTCCGGTGATATTCTCATTTTAGCCATTTATTATTTCCTTCCTCTTTTCTACAGTATTT
AAAGATACCCCAAGAAGCTAATTATAACAAGACGAACTCCAATTCACTGTTCCTTGCATTCTAAAACCTT
AAATACCAGAAAACAGCTTTTTCAAAGTTGTTTTCAAAGTTGGCGTATAACATAGTATCGACGGAGCCGA
TTTTGAAACCGCGGTGATCACAGGCAGCAACGCTCTGTCATCGTTACAATCAACATGCTACCCTCCGCGA
GATCATCCGTGTTTCAAACCCGGCAGCTTAGTTGCCGTTCTTCCGAATAGCATCGGTAACATGAGCAAAG
TCTGCCGCCTTACAACGGCTCTCCCGCTGACGCCGTCCCGGACTGATGGGCTGCCTGTATCGAGTGGTGA
TTTTGTGCCGAGCTGCCGGTCGGGGAGCTGTTGGCTGGCTGG
