>Addgene plasmid #74721 | pdRBFC-B2-YN | addgene partial sequence | sequence record 146195 | OCSterm-R 5'-GGCGGTAAGGATCTGAGCTA-3'
AAGCAAATATCATGCGATCATAGGCGTCTCGCATATCTCATTAAAGCAGGACTCTAGGGACTAGTCCCGG
GTCTTAATTAACTCTCTAGACTCACCTAGAATTAACTCTCTAGACTCACCTAGGTCAGTCCTCGATGTTG
TGGCGGATCTTGAAGTTCACCTTGATGCCGTTCTTCTGCTTGTCGGCCATGATATAGACGTTGTGGCTGT
TGTAGTTGTACTCCAGCTTGTGCCCCAGGATGTTGCCGTCCTCCTTGAAGTCGATGCCCTTCAGCTCGAT
GCGGTTCACCAGGGTGTCGCCCTCGAACTTCACCTCGGCGCGGGTCTTGTAGTTGCCGTCGTCCTTGAAG
AAGATGGTGCGCTCCTGGACGTAGCCTTCGGGCATGGCGGACTTGAAGAAGTCGTGCTGCTTCATGTGGT
CGGGGTAGCGGGCGAAGCACTGCAGGCCGTAGCCGAAGGTGGTCACGAGGGTGGGCCAGGGCACGGGCAG
CTTGCCGGTGGTGCAGATGAACTTCAGGGTCAGCTTGCCGTAGGTGGCATCGCCCTCGCCCTCGCCGGAC
ACGCTGAACTTGTGGCCGTTTACGTCGCCGTCCAGCTCGACCAGGATGGGCACCACCCCGGTGAACAGCT
CCTCGCCCTTGCTCACCATTGTAGCGATACTCCTAGGCACCACTTTGTACAAGAAAGCTGGGTCGGCCTT
[94 nt withheld, positions 701-794]
