>Addgene plasmid #74721 | pdRBFC-B2-YN | addgene partial sequence | sequence record 146317 | 35S-promoter 5'-CTATCCTTCGCAAGACCCTTC-3'
CGCTCGAGTATAAGAGCTCTATTTTTACAACAATTACCAACAACAACAAACAACAAACAACATTACAATT
ACATTTACAATTACCATGTACCCATACGATGTTCCAGATTACGCTATCACAAGTTTGTACAAAAAAGCAG
GCTGCATGATG
[210 nt withheld, positions 152-361]
AAGGCCGACCCAGCTTTCTTGTACAAAGTGGTGCCTAGGAGTATCGCTACAATGGTGAGCAAGGGCGAGG
AGCTGTTCACCGGGGTGGTGCCCATCCTGGTCGAGCTGGACGGCGACGTAAACGGCCACAAGTTCAGCGT
GTCCGGCGAGGGCGAGGGCGATGCCACCTACGGCAAGCTGACCCTGAAGTTCATCTGCACCACCGGCAAG
CTGCCCGTGCCCTGGCCCACCCTCGTGACCACCTTCGGCTACGGCCTGCAGTGCTTCGCCCGCTACCCCG
ACCACATGAAGCAGCACGACTTCTTCAAGTCCGCCATGCCCGAAGGCTACGTCCAGGAGCGCACCATCTT
CTTCAAGGACGACGGCAACTACAAGACCCGCGCCGAGGTGAAGTTCGAGGGCGACACCCTGGTGAACCGC
ATCGAGCTGAAGGGCATCGACTTCAAGGAGGACGGCAACATCCTGGGGCACAAGCTGGAGTACAACTACA
ACAGCCACAACGTCTATATCATGG
